>Addgene plasmid #117517 | LBJJ383 | addgene full sequence | sequence record 225200 | Addgene NGS Result
TCTGTGAAGACAAACTAGAATTCGAGCTCGGAGCATCTTCATTCTTAAGATATGAAGATAATCTTCAAAA
GGCCCCTGGGAATCTGAAAGAAGAGAAGCAGGCCCATTTATATGGGAAAGAACAATAGTATTTCTTATAT
AGGCCCATTTAAGTTGAAAACAATCTTCAAAAGTCCCACATCGCTTAGATAAGAAAACGAAGCTGAGTTT
ATATACAGCTAGAGTCGAAGTAGTGATTGCGTATCTTCGGCCATGAAGCGTTTTAGAGCTAGAAATAGCA
AGTTAAAATAAGGCTAGTCCGTTATCAACTTGAAAAAGTGGCACCGAGTCGGTGCTTTTTTTCGCTTTAC
TTGTCTTCTGCACGAAGTGGTTTAAACTATCAGTGTTTGACAGGATATATTGGCGGGTAAACCTAAGAGA
AAAGAGCGTTTATTAGAATAATCGGATATTTAAAAGGGCGTGAAAAGGTTTATCCGTTCGTCCATTTGTA
TGTGCATGCCAACCACAGGGTTCCCCAGATCAGGCGCTGGCTGCTGAACCCCCAGCCGGAACTGACCCCA
CAAGGCCCTAGCGTTTGCAATGCACCAGGTCATCATTGACCCAGGCGTGTTCCACCAGGCCGCTGCCTCG
CAACTCTTCGCAGGCTTCGCCGACCTGCTCGCGCCACTTCTTCACGCGGGTGGAATCCGATCCGCACATG
AGGCGGAAGGTTTCCAGCTTGAGCGGGTACGGCTCCCGGTGCGAGCTGAAATAGTCGAACATCCGTCGGG
CCGTCGGCGACAGCTTGCGGTACTTCTCCCATATGAATTTCGTGTAGTGGTCGCCAGCAAACAGCACGAC
GATTTCCTCGTCGATCAGGACCTGGCAACGGGACGTTTTCTTGCCACGGTCCAGGACGCGGAAGCGGTGC
AGCAGCGACACCGATTCCAGGTGCCCAACGCGGTCGGACGTGAAGCCCATCGCCGTCGCCTGTAGGCGCG
ACAGGCATTCCTCGGCCTTCGTGTAATACCGGCCATTGATCGACCAGCCCAGGTCCTGGCAAAGCTCGTA
GAACGTGAAGGTGATCGGCTCGCCGATAGGGGTGCGCTTCGCGTACTCCAACACCTGCTGCCACACCAGT
TCGTCATCGTCGGCCCGCAGCTCGACGCCGGTGTAGGTGATCTTCACGTCCTTGTTGACGTGGAAAATGA
CCTTGTTTTGCAGCGCCTCGCGCGGGATTTTCTTGTTGCGCGTGGTGAACAGGGCAGAGCGGGCCGTGTC
GTTTGGCATCGCTCGCATCGTGTCCGGCCACGGCGCAATATCGAACAAGGAAAGCTGCATTTCCTTGATC
TGCTGCTTCGTGTGTTTCAGCAACGCGGCCTGCTTGGCCTCGCTGACCTGTTTTGCCAGGTCCTCGCCGG
CGGTTTTTCGCTTCTTGGTCGTCATAGTTCCTCGCGTGTCGATGGTCATCGACTTCGCCAAACCTGCCGC
CTCCTGTTCAAGACGACGCGAACGCTCCACGGCGGCCGATGGCGCGGGCAGGGCAGGGGGAGCCAGTTGC
ACGCTGTCGCGCTCGATCTTGGCCGTAGCTTGCTGGACCATCGAGCCGACGGACTGGAAGGTTTCGCGGG
GCGCACGCATGACGGTGCGGCTTGCGATGGTTTCGGCATCCTCGGCGGAAAACCCCGCGTCGATCAGTTC
TTGCCTGTATGCCTTCCGGTCAAACGTCCGATTCATTCACCCTCCTTGCGGGATTGCCCCGACTCACGCC
GGGGCAATGTGCCCTTATTCCTGATTTGACCCGCCTGGTGCCTTGGTGTCCAGATAATCCACCTTATCGG
CAATGAAGTCGGTCCCGTAGACCGTCTGGCCGTCCTTCTCGTACTTGGTATTCCGAATCTTGCCCTGCAC
GAATACCAGCGACCCCTTGCCCAAATACTTGCCGTGGGCCTCGGCCTGAGAGCCAAAACACTTGATGCGG
AAGAAGTCGGTGCGCTCCTGCTTGTCGCCGGCATCGTTGCGCCACATCTAGGATCTGCCAGGAACCGTAA
AAAGGCCGCGTTGCTGGCGTTTTTCCATAGGCTCCGCCCCCCTGACGAGCATCACAAAAATCGACGCTCA
AGTCAGAGGTGGCGAAACCCGACAGGACTATAAAGATACCAGGCGTTTCCCCCTGGAAGCTCCCTCGTGC
GCTCTCCTGTTCCGACCCTGCCGCTTACCGGATACCTGTCCGCCTTTCTCCCTTCGGGAAGCGTGGCGCT
TTCTCATAGCTCACGCTGTAGGTATCTCAGTTCGGTGTAGGTCGTTCGCTCCAAGCTGGGCTGTGTGCAC
GAACCCCCCGTTCAGCCCGACCGCTGCGCCTTATCCGGTAACTATCGTCTTGAGTCCAACCCGGTAAGAC
ACGACTTATCGCCACTGGCAGCAGCCACTGGTAACAGGATTAGCAGAGCGAGGTATGTAGGCGGTGCTAC
AGAGTTCTTGAAGTGGTGGCCTAACTACGGCTACACTAGAAGAACAGTATTTGGTATCTGCGCTCTGCTG
AAGCCAGTTACCTTCGGAAAAAGAGTTGGTAGCTCTTGATCCGGCAAACAAACCACCGCTGGTAGCGGTG
GTTTTTTTGTTTGCAAGCAGCAGATTACGCGCAGAAAAAAAGGATCTCAAGAAGATCCTTTGATCTTTTC
TACGGGGTCTGACGCTCAGTGGAACGAAAACTCACGTTAAGGGATTTTGGTCATGAGATTATCAAAAAGG
ATCTTCACCTAGATCCTTTTAAATTAAAAATGAAGTTTTAAATCAATCTAAAGTATATATGAGTAAACTT
GGTCTGACAGTTACCAATGCTTAATCAGTGAGGCACCTATCTCAGCGATCTGTCTATTTCGTTCATCCAT
AGTTGCCTGACTCCCCGTCGTGTAGATAACTACGATACGGGAGGGCTTACCATCTGGCCCCAGTGCTGCA
ATGATACCGCGAGAACCACGCTCACCGGCTCCAGATTTATCAGCAATAAACCAGCCAGCCGGAAGGGCCG
AGCGCAGAAGTGGTCCTGCAACTTTATCCGCCTCCATCCAGTCTATTAATTGTTGCCGGGAAGCTAGAGT
AAGTAGTTCGCCAGTTAATAGTTTGCGCAACGTTGTTGCCATTGCTACAGGCATCGTGGTGTCACGCTCG
TCGTTTGGTATGGCTTCATTCAGCTCCGGTTCCCAACGATCAAGGCGAGTTACATGATCCCCCATGTTGT
GCAAAAAAGCGGTTAGCTCCTTCGGTCCTCCGATCGTTGTCAGAAGTAAGTTGGCCGCAGTGTTATCACT
CATGGTTATGGCAGCACTGCATAATTCTCTTACTGTCATGCCATCCGTAAGATGCTTTTCTGTGACTGGT
GAGTACTCAACCAAGTCATTCTGAGAATAGTGTATGCGGCGACCGAGTTGCTCTTGCCCGGCGTCAATAC
GGGATAATACCGCGCCACATAGCAGAACTTTAAAAGTGCTCATCATTGGAAAACGTTCTTCGGGGCGAAA
ACTCTCAAGGATCTTACCGCTGTTGAGATCCAGTTCGATGTAACCCACTCGTGCACCCAACTGATCTTCA
GCATCTTTTACTTTCACCAGCGTTTCTGGGTGAGCAAAAACAGGAAGGCAAAATGCCGCAAAAAAGGGAA
TAAGGGCGACACGGAAATGTTGAATACTCATACTCTTCCTTTTTCAATATTATTGAAGCATTTATCAAGG
TTATTGTCTCATGAGCGGATACATATTTGAATGTATTTAGAAAAATAAACAAATAGGGGTTCCGCGCACG
AATTGGCCAGCGCTGCCATTTTTGGGGTGAGGCCGTTCGCGGCCGAGGGGCGCAGCCCCTGGGGGGATGG
GAGGCCCGCGTTAGCGGGCCGGGAGGGTTCGAGAAGGGGGGGCACCCCCCTTCGGCGTGCGCGGTCACGC
GCACAGGGCGCAGCCCTGGTTAAAAACAAGGTTTATAAATATTGGTTTAAAAGCAGGTTAAAAGACAGGT
TAGCGGTGGCCGAAAAACGGGCGGAAACCCTTGCAAATGCTGGATTTTCTGCCTGTGGACAGCCCCTCAA
ATGTCAATAGGTGCGCCCCTCATCTGTCAGCACTCTGCCCCTCAAGTGTCAAGGATCGCGCCCCTCATCT
GTCAGTAGTCGCGCCCCTCAAGTGTCAATACCGCAGGGCACTTATCCCCAGGCTTGTCCACATCATCTGT
GGGAAACTCGCGTAAAATCAGGCGTTTTCGCCGATTTGCGAGGCTGGCCAGCTCCACGTCGCCGGCCGAA
ATCGAGCCTGCCCCTCATCTGTCAACGCCGCGCCGGGTGAGTCGGCCCCTCAAGTGTCAACGTCCGCCCC
TCATCTGTCAGTGAGGGCCAAGTTTTCCGCGAGGTATCCACAACGCCGGCGGCCGCGGTGTCTCGCACAC
GGCTTCGACGGCGTTTCTGGCGCGTTTGCAGGGCCATAGACGGCCGCCAGCCCAGCGGCGAGGGCAACCA
GCCCGGTGAGCGTCGCAAAGGAGATCCTGATCTGACTGATGGGCTGCCTGTATCGAGTGGTGATTTTGTG
CCGAGCTGCCGGTCGGGGAGCTGTTGGCTGGCTGGTGGCAGGATATATTGTGGTGTAAACAAATTGACGC
TTAGACAACTTAATAACACATTGCGGACGTTTTTAATGTACTGGGGTGGATGCAGTGGGCCCCAC
Features (pLannotate 1.2.2; 10 found; start..end, strand, type, name):
    167..183     +  promoter       AtU6 promoter (fragment): consensus promoter from the three Arabidopsis U6 snRNA genes (Waibel and Filipowicz, 1990; Nekrasov et al., 2013)
    260..335     +  misc_RNA       gRNA scaffold: guide RNA scaffold for the Streptococcus pyogenes CRISPR/Cas9 system
    388..412     +  misc_feature   RB T-DNA repeat: right border repeat from nopaline C58 T-DNA
    524..544     -  CDS            TetR (fragment): tetracycline resistance regulatory protein; tetR
    571..1716    -  CDS            trfA: TRFA_ECOLX - Experimental evidence at protein level: Swiss-Prot protein existence level 1. Also involved in plasmid copy number control, promoting intermolecular coupling of protein bound iterons at oriV, which inhibits replication initiation. From Escherichia coli.
   2052..2640    -  rep_origin     ori: high-copy-number ColE1/pMB1/pBR322/pUC origin of replication
   2811..3671    -  CDS            AmpR: β-lactamase; bla; confers resistance to ampicillin, carbenicillin, and related antibiotics
   3672..3776    -  promoter       AmpR promoter: bla
   3863..4494    -  rep_origin     oriV: incP origin of replication
   4586..4610    +  misc_feature   LB T-DNA repeat: left border repeat from nopaline C58 T-DNA
