[The description below was written by a language model from this plasmid's Addgene catalogue record and pLannotate feature annotations shown in this document.]
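Description:
LBJJ383 is a 4,685 bp Golden Gate (MoClo-style) Level 1 plasmid built in the pICH47751 backbone and catalogued as a plant expression/CRISPR vector. Its stated role, however, is to serve as a PCR template for building single guide RNAs. The backbone is a small binary-type vector. It has nopaline C58 left and right T-DNA border repeats flanking the cloning position, a high-copy ColE1/pUC-type origin for propagation in E. coli, and the broad-host-range IncP oriV with its trfA replication initiator gene, which allows maintenance in Agrobacterium. Selection in bacteria is by ampicillin through the bla gene and its own promoter. A short TetR fragment is also annotated and appears to be a backbone remnant.

The 333 bp synthetic insert is a complete sgRNA expression unit: the Arabidopsis U6-26 RNA polymerase III promoter, the "classic" Streptococcus pyogenes Cas9 guide RNA scaffold, and a poly-T tract acting as the Pol III terminator. The unit is bounded by retained BpiI sites that give ACTA and TTAC overhangs for onward Level 2 assembly. The feature table detects the scaffold and only a short fragment matching the consensus AtU6 promoter, and it does not annotate the spacer or the terminator.

According to the depositor's comments, the scaffold and poly-T region are amplified with a forward primer that carries the chosen 20-nt target sequence and BsaI-tailed ends. The amplicon is then joined with a separate U6-26 promoter module into any compatible Level 1 acceptor in a BsaI Golden Gate reaction. The plasmid comes from work optimising T-DNA architecture for Cas9-mediated mutagenesis in Arabidopsis, where sgRNA scaffold and terminator variants were compared.
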