Addgene plasmid #117517: LBJJ383
Purpose: PCR template for sgRNA classic with polyT as terminator
Depositing lab: Jonathan D Jones. Depositing organization: Sainsbury Laboratory, Norwich. Publication: Optimization of T-DNA architecture for Cas9-mediated mutagenesis in Arabidopsis. Castel B, Tomlinson L, Locci F, Yang Y, Jones JDG. PLoS One. 2019 Jan 9;14(1):e0204778. doi: 10.1371/journal.pone.0204778. eCollection 2019. PubMed 30625150.
Backbone
  Vector backbone: pICH47751
  Backbone size w/o insert (bp): 4352
  Total vector size (bp): 4685
  Vector type: Plant Expression, CRISPR
Growth in bacteria
  Bacterial resistance: Ampicillin, 100 μg/mL
  Growth temperature: 37°C
  Growth strain: DH5alpha
  Copy number: Unknown
Gene/Insert
  Gene/Insert name: BpiI:ACTA:pU6-26:sgRNA:polyT:TTAC:BpiI
  Species: Synthetic
  Insert size (bp): 333
  Promoter: AtU6-26
  Cloning method: Restriction Enzyme; 5′ cloning site BpiI (not destroyed); 3′ cloning site BpiI (not destroyed)
  Sequencing primers: 5′ GTGGTGTAAACAAATTGACGC; 3′ GGATAAACCTTTTCACGCCC
Terms and licenses: Academic/Nonprofit Terms; Industry Terms: Not Available to Industry
Depositor comments: Cloned by Laurence Tomlinson. Primers to amplify a sgRNA: Fw: ga GGTCTCa ATTG [x] GTTTTAGAGCTAGAAATAGC, where [x] is the 20nt spacer/target sequence (NOT including the PAM). Rv: tgtggtctcaAGCGAAAAAAAGCACCGACTC. The PCR amplicon is ready to clone in a Golden Gate fashion with U6-26 promoter (pICSL90002) and any Golden Gate compatible acceptor vector Level 1, using BsaI. Please visit https://www.biorxiv.org/content/early/2018/09/17/419952 for bioRxiv preprint.
How to cite: LBJJ383 was a gift from Jonathan D Jones (Addgene plasmid # 117517 ; http://n2t.net/addgene:117517 ; RRID:Addgene_117517)
